>Addgene plasmid #116966 | pFS_0354_pET30-RT-CRISPR_Fusicatenibacter_saccharivorans_ARRAY_2_RC | addgene full sequence | sequence record 227041 | Addgene NGS Result
CCAGGTTTTGTTCGGTGTTATTTTTGTACTCATTTTTAGAGAAAATAAAGAAGAATGGTTATGGCAAAGA
AAAAGGCAGCAATATCATCACCGCTTCCAAGCTCTGACCTGGTTGATCTTTATATTAGAGTTTCTGTGCC
ACATTGGGGTCTGACCCCATATAGCACCTTTAGGTAAAGTACGACGTCCCGCGGCCGCTATTCTTTTGAT
TTATAAGGGATTTTGCCGATTTCGGCCTATTGGTTAAAAAATGAGCTGATTTAACAAAAATTTAACGCGA
ATTTTAACAAAATATTAACGCTTACAATTTAGGTGGCACTTTTCGGGGAAATGTGCGCGGAACCCCTATT
TGTTTATTTTTCTAAATACATTCAAATATGTATCCGCTCATGAATTAATTCTTAGAAAAACTCATCGAGC
ATCAAATGAAACTGCAATTTATTCATATCAGGATTATCAATACCATATTTTTGAAAAAGCCGTTTCTGTA
ATGAAGGAGAAAACTCACCGAGGCAGTTCCATAGGATGGCAAGATCCTGGTATCGGTCTGCGATTCCGAC
TCGTCCAACATCAATACAACCTATTAATTTCCCCTCGTCAAAAATAAGGTTATCAAGTGAGAAATCACCA
TGAGTGACGACTGAATCCGGTGAGAATGGCAAAAGTTTATGCATTTCTTTCCAGACTTGTTCAACAGGCC
AGCCATTACGCTCGTCATCAAAATCACTCGCATCAACCAAACCGTTATTCATTCGTGATTGCGCCTGAGC
GAGACGAAATACGCGATCGCTGTTAAAAGGACAATTACAAACAGGAATCGAATGCAACCGGCGCAGGAAC
ACTGCCAGCGCATCAACAATATTTTCACCTGAATCAGGATATTCTTCTAATACCTGGAATGCTGTTTTCC
CGGGGATCGCAGTGGTGAGTAACCATGCATCATCAGGAGTACGGATAAAATGCTTGATGGTCGGAAGAGG
CATAAATTCCGTCAGCCAGTTTAGTCTGACCATCTCATCTGTAACATCATTGGCAACGCTACCTTTGCCA
TGTTTCAGAAACAACTCTGGCGCATCGGGCTTCCCATACAATCGATAGATTGTCGCACCTGATTGCCCGA
CATTATCGCGAGCCCATTTATACCCATATAAATCAGCATCCATGTTGGAATTTAATCGCGGCCTAGAGCA
AGACGTTTCCCGTTGAATATGGCTCATAACACCCCTTGTATTACTGTTTATGTAAGCAGACAGTTTTATT
GTTCATGACCAAAATCCCTTAACGTGAGTTTTCGTTCCACTGAGCGTCAGACCCCGTAGAAAAGATCAAA
GGATCTTCTTGAGATCCTTTTTTTCTGCGCGTAATCTGCTGCTTGCAAACAAAAAAACCACCGCTACCAG
CGGTGGTTTGTTTGCCGGATCAAGAGCTACCAACTCTTTTTCCGAAGGTAACTGGCTTCAGCAGAGCGCA
GATACCAAATACTGTCCTTCTAGTGTAGCCGTAGTTAGGCCACCACTTCAAGAACTCTGTAGCACCGCCT
ACATACCTCGCTCTGCTAATCCTGTTACCAGTGGCTGCTGCCAGTGGCGATAAGTCGTGTCTTACCGGGT
TGGACTCAAGACGATAGTTACCGGATAAGGCGCAGCGGTCGGGCTGAACGGGGGGTTCGTGCACACAGCC
CAGCTTGGAGCGAACGACCTACACCGAACTGAGATACCTACAGCGTGAGCTATGAGAAAGCGCCACGCTT
CCCGAAGGGAGAAAGGCGGACAGGTATCCGGTAAGCGGCAGGGTCGGAACAGGAGAGCGCACGAGGGAGC
TTCCAGGGGGAAACGCCTGGTATCTTTATAGTCCTGTCGGGTTTCGCCACCTCTGACTTGAGCGTCGATT
TTTGTGATGCTCGTCAGGGGGGCGGAGCCTATGGAAAAACGCCAGCAACGCGGCCTTTTTACGGTTCCTG
GTCTTTTGCTGGCCTTTTGCTCACATGTTCTTTCCTGCGTTATCCCCTGATTCTGTGGATAACCGTATTA
CCGCCTTTGAGTGAGCTGATACCGCTCGCCGCAGCCGAACGACCGAGCGCAGCGAGTCAGTGAGCGAGGA
AGCGGAAGAGCGCCTGATGCGGTATTTTCTCCTTACGCATCTGTGCGGTATTTCACACCGCAATGGTGCA
CTCTCAGTACAATCTGCTCTGATGCCGCATAGTTAAGCCAGTATACACTCCGCTATCGCTACGTGACTGG
GTCATGGCTGCGCCCCGACACCCGCCAACACCCGCTGACGCGCCCTGACGGGCTTGTCTGCTCCCGGCAT
CCGCTTACAGACAAGCTGTGACCGTCTCCGGGAGCTGCATGTGTCAGAGGTTTTCACCGTCATCACCGAA
ACGCGCGAGGCAGCTGCGGTAAAGCTCATCAGCGTGGTCGTGAAGCGATTCACAGATGTCTGCCTGTTCA
TCCGCGTCCAGCTCGTTGAGTTTCTCCAGAAGCGTTAATGTCTGGCTTCTGATAAAGCGGGCCATGTTAA
GGGCGGTTTTTTCCTGTTTGGTCACTGATGCCTCCGTGTAAGGGGGATTTCTGTTCATGGGGGTAATGAT
ACCGATGAAACGAGAGAGGATGCTCACGATACGGGTTACTGATGATGAACATGCCCGGTTACTGGAACGT
TGTGAGGGTAAACAACTGGCGGTATGGATGCGGCGGGACCAGAGAAAAATCACTCAGGGTCAATGCCAGC
GCTTCGTTAATACAGATGTAGGTGTTCCACAGGGTAGCCAGCAGCATCCTGCGATGCAGATCCGGAACAT
AATGGTGCAGGGCGCTGACTTCCGCGTTTCCAGACTTTACGAAACACGGAAACCGAAGATCATTCATGTT
GTTGCTCAGGTCGCAGACGTTTTGCAGCAGCAGTCGCTTCACGTTCGCTCGCGTATCGGTGATTCATTCT
GCTAACCAGTAAGGCAACCCCGCCAGCCTAGCCGGGTCCTCAACGACAGGAGCACGATCATGCGCACCCG
TGGGGCCGCCATGCCGGCGATAATGGCCTGCTTCTCGCCGAAACGTTTGGTGGCGGGACCAGTGACGAAG
GCTTGAGCGAGGGCGTGCAAGATTCCGAATACCGCAAGCGACAGGCCGATCATCGTCGCGCTCCAGCGAA
AGCGGTCCTCGCCGAAAATGACCCAGAGCGCTGCCGGCACCTGTCCTACGAGTTGCATGATAAAGAAGAT
AGTCATAAGTGCGGCGACGATAGTCATGCCCCGCGCCCACCGGAAGGAGCTGACTGGGTTGAAGGCTCTC
AAGGGCATCGGTCGAGATCCCGGTGCCTAATGAGTGAGCTAACTTACATTAATTGCGTTGCGCTCACTGC
CCGCTTTCCAGTCGGGAAACCTGTCGTGCCAGCTGCATTAATGAATCGGCCAACGCGCGGGGAGAGGCGG
TTTGCGTATTGGGCGCCAGGGTGGTTTTTCTTTTCACCAGTGAGACGGGCAACAGCTGATTGCCCTTCAC
CGCCTGGCCCTGAGAGAGTTGCAGCAAGCGGTCCACGCTGGTTTGCCCCAGCAGGCGAAAATCCTGTTTG
ATGGTGGTTAACGGCGGGATATAACATGAGCTATCTTCGGTATCGTCGTATCCCACTACCGAGATGTCCG
CACCAACGCGCAGCCCGGACTCGGTAATGGCGCGCATTGCGCCCAGCGCCATCTGATCGTTGGCAACCAG
CATCGCAGTGGGAACGATGCCCTCATTCAGCATTTGCATGGTTTGTTGAAAACCGGACATGGCACTCCAG
TCGCCTTCCCGTTCCGCTATCGGCTGAATTTGATTGCGAGTGAGATATTTATGCCAGCCAGCCAGACGCA
GACGCGCCGAGACAGAACTTAATGGGCCCGCTAACAGCGCGATTTGCTGGTGACCCAATGCGACCAGATG
CTCCACGCCCAGTCGCGTACCATCTTCATGGGAGAAAATAATACTGTTGATGGGTGTCTGGTCAGAGACA
TCAAGAAATAACGCCGGAACATTAGTGCAGGCAGCTTCCACAGCAATGGCATCCTGGTCATCCAGCGGAT
AGTTAATGATCAGCCCACTGACGCGTTGCGCGAGAAGATTGTGCACCGCCGCTTTACAGGCTTCGACGCC
GCTTCGTTCTACCATCGACACCACCACGCTGGCACCCAGTTGATCGGCGCGAGATTTAATCGCCGCGACA
ATTTGCGACGGCGCGTGCAGGGCCAGACTGGAGGTGGCAACGCCAATCAGCAACGACTGTTTGCCCGCCA
GTTGTTGTGCCACGCGGTTGGGAATGTAATTCAGCTCCGCCATCGCCGCTTCCACTTTTTCCCGCGTTTT
CGCAGAAACGTGGCTGGCCTGGTTCACCACGCGGGAAACGGTCTGATAAGAGACACCGGCATACTCTGCG
ACATCGTATAACGTTACTGGTTTCACATTCACCACCCTGAATTGACTCTCTTCCGGGCGCTATCATGCCA
TACCGCGAAAGGTTTTGCGCCATTCGATGGTGTCCGGGATCTCGACGCTCTCCCTTATGCGACTCCTGCA
TTAGGAAGCAGCCCAGTAGTAGGTTGAGGCCGTTGAGCACCGCCGCCGCAAGGAATGGTGCATGCAAGGA
GATGGCGCCCAACAGTCCCCCGGCCACGGGGCCTGCCACCATACCCACGCCGAAACAAGCGCTCATGAGC
CCGAAGTGGCGAGCCCGATCTTCCCCATCGGTGATGTCGGCGATATAGGCGCCAGCAACCGCACCTGTGG
CGCCGGTGATGCCGGCCACGATGCGTCCGGCGTAGAGGATCGAGATCGATCTCGATCCCGCGAAATTAAT
ACGACTCACTATAGGGGAATTGTGAGCGGATAACAATTCCCCTCTAGAAATAATTTTGTTTAACTTTAAG
AAGGAGATATACATATGTTCACTATAGACGAGATGCTATCAAAGAACAACCAAAGATTGGCTTTCGAGCA
CTTCGCTACTAAGAACGACGGATGTGGCCCTGATGGTATGCACGTATCTGAGCTGGAGAAATATTGGCGT
ATGAATCACGATCAGATCATCTCCGACTTGAAGAACCAAGAGTACCAACCCGGCATTATTTTGATTAGAG
AACACATGAACAAAACAGGTAAGAGAAGGAACATTGCATCTCTCAACGTGATCGACAGGTTCATAACTCG
ACTGCTGTCGCAAAAGTTGAATAGATACTTAGCCCCCATTTTCTGCGAGAACTCATACGCTTACCAAGAC
TCAAAAGGGGTGATGCCCGCCGTACTAAAAGCCAAGGAGTACGTCGAGTTGGGTATGAGACACGTTATCG
AGATAGACCTCAAGAATTACTTCGACACGATCCCGTTAGAGAACTTAATCCCAGAGATCGAGCGTTACAT
AACAGATGAGGCAGTGCTGCACTTGATTAAACAGTACTTATTCTGTGACATCTCGTTCGAGGGTAAGATA
TCACGTAAAACTCAAGGGATCGTTCAGGGTAACGCAATTTCCCCAATACTATCCAACCTCTACCTGAACG
ACTTCGACAAGGAGCTGGACGAGTCGAAGCTGTGCTGGATCAGATACGCCGACAACATATACATCTATAT
GGACAGCTACGAGAAGGCCCTACTGGTTTATTCCGAGCTTACCGAGAGACTTGAGAGAAGGAAATTAACC
GTTAACAAGGAGAAATCAGGGGTGTTTGATGTTAGTACCCGTTCTATACTAGGTTACGACATCCTGATCA
GAAACAAGAAGGTTGACGTGCGTAAACACATCTACAAGTCTGTTAACCAGTACTCCAACTGGCACGACTC
TCGATTGGAGTTCATCAACGGTCGTTACCACATCACTTCCGACGGTATCCTCAATAGACAAGACTTCGGT
CTACTGTTCGAGAATGAGCAGAAGAAGCACTACATACCTGTTGAGGTTTCTGACCAGTTGAATATTTACG
GAAACGTTACGCTCGCCAGCAACGTTCTTCAATCATTCTCCAACCGAGAGATCAAAGTGTCCTTCTTCGA
CAAGTACGGGAGACTTATTGGATCTTTCCTGCCCGAGAAAACTAAGAAAAGCGCCGAGATAATACTGGTT
CAGTCTAAGAACTACCTTAACGAGGACGTTAGGATGGACACGGCCCGACGTATGGAGATCGCCGGTTTGC
ATAACATCAGAGCCAACCTCAGATACTACGACAAGAAGCACAAAGGTGACTTTAAGGAAAAGGTAGACGC
CATTTCTGGCTATATTGACGCCCTCAATAGAGCACCATCCGTGAACGACATGATGCTCTTAGAGGCTAAA
GCTCGTCAGCTGTACTACACATGCTTCAACCAGATCTTAGAGACATCCGACTTTCAGTTCGAGAAGCGTA
CCAAGCGACCACCAAAAGACGCCATCAACGCCTGTATTTCATTCGGCAACACATTACTGTACAACTTGTT
TGTGAATATCATTTGGAAGAAGGGACTTGATCCAAGGTTCGGGGTTGTTCACGCCAGCAACAAGCGTAAT
CAGTCCCTTAACCTGGATTTTGCTGACATCTTCAAGCCTATAGTCATAGATAGGATCATCTTCACAATGA
TCAACAAGAAGATGCTGACCTTGTTGACGGACTTCGAGACTTCTAACCAGGGAGTTTACCTTTCCCGAGA
GGGGAAGAACATCTTCTTGCAGATGTACGAAGAAAAGCTCAAATCCAGAATCACTATCAAGGGAAAGGAG
ATGAGTTACTATCAGTTGCTAGAATCAGAGGTGCAGAACTACAAGAACTTCATCCTGACCGGCGAGACAT
ACAAGCCGTACAAGTACTACTAGCGTACGTTAACTTTAAGAAGGAGAACTTAAGATGTATGTCATTCTAG
TTTACGACATTCACCAGAAGCGAGTAGGTAAGGCTCTAAAGATTTGTAGGAAGTACCTGATCCACATCCA
GAAGTCAGTTTTCGAAGGCAACATAACGGAGAGTAAGCTAAAGGCCTTAAAAGAGGAGCTGGGGCACCTG
ATCGACACTCAGATGGACTCGGTAATTATCTACCACCTGGACTCCGTGAAGTACACTAAGAAGGAGCAGA
TCGGCATCGTCCAATCGACATCCAATGTCATTTGACTCGAGATCCGGCTGCTAACAAAGCCCGAAAGGAA
GCTGAGTTGGCTGCTGCCACCGCTGAGCAATAACTAGCATAACCCCTTGGGGCCTCTAAACGGGTCTTGA
GGGGTTTTTTGCTGAAAGGAGGAACTATATCCGGATA
Features (pLannotate 1.2.2; 19 found; start..end, strand, type, name):
    197..310     +  rep_origin     M13 ori (fragment): M13 bacteriophage origin of replication; arrow indicates direction of (+) strand synthesis
    336..393     +  promoter       AmpR promoter (fragment): bla
    402..1217    -  CDS            KanR: aminoglycoside phosphotransferase; aph(3')-Ia; confers resistance to kanamycin in bacteria or G418 (Geneticin®) in eukaryotes
   1339..1927    +  rep_origin     ori: high-copy-number ColE1/pMB1/pBR322/pUC origin of replication
   2113..2252    -  misc_feature   bom: basis of mobility region from pBR322
   2354..2545    -  CDS            rop: Rop protein, which maintains plasmids at low copy number; rop
   2562..2942    +  CDS            YPB1_ECOLX: Protein predicted: Swiss-Prot protein existence level 4. From Escherichia coli.
   3014..3305    -  CDS            TcR (fragment): tetracycline efflux protein; tet; confers resistance to tetracycline
   3320..3341    -  protein_bind   CAP binding site: CAP binding activates transcription in the presence of cAMP. E. coli catabolite activator protein
   3354..4436    -  CDS            lacI: lac repressor; lacI; The lac repressor binds to the lac operator to inhibit transcription in E. coli. This inhibition can be relieved by adding lactose or isopropyl-β-D-thiogalactopyranoside (IPTG).
   4437..4514    -  promoter       lacI promoter: lacI
   4522..4801    -  CDS            TcR (fragment): tetracycline efflux protein; tet; confers resistance to tetracycline
   4827..4845    +  promoter       T7 promoter: promoter for bacteriophage T7 RNA polymerase
   4846..4870    +  protein_bind   lac operator: The lac repressor binds to the lac operator to inhibit transcription in E. coli. This inhibition can be relieved by adding lactose or isopropyl-β-D-thiogalactopyranoside (IPTG). lac repressor encoded by lacI
   4885..4907    +  RBS            RBS: efficient ribosome binding site from bacteriophage T7 gene 10 (Olins and Rangwala, 1989)
   6820..6837    +  RBS            RBS (fragment): efficient ribosome binding site from bacteriophage T7 gene 10 (Olins and Rangwala, 1989)
   6845..7078    +  CDS            cas2 (fragment): CAS2_THEMA - Experimental evidence at protein level: Swiss-Prot protein existence level 1. CRISPR (clustered regularly interspaced short palindromic repeat), is an adaptive immune system that provides protection against mobile genetic elements (viruses, transposable elements and conjugative plasmids). CRISPR clusters contain sequences complementary to antecedent mobile elements and target invading nucleic acids. CRISPR clusters are transcribed and processed into CRISPR RNA (crRNA). Involved in the integration of spacer DNA into the CRISPR cassette (By similarity). Functions as a ssRNA-specific
   7117..7166    +  CDS            SET1 (fragment): solubility-enhancement tag derived from T7 phage gene 10B
   7174..7221    +  terminator     T7 terminator: transcription terminator for bacteriophage T7 RNA polymerase
