[The description below was written by a language model from this plasmid's Addgene catalogue record and pLannotate feature annotations shown in this document.]
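Description:
pFS_0354_pET30-RT-CRISPR_Fusicatenibacter_saccharivorans_ARRAY_2_RC is a 7,247-nt bacterial expression plasmid built on the Novagen pET30b+ backbone. It replicates from a ColE1/pBR322-type origin with the bom region and the rop gene, consistent with its listing as low copy, and it is selected with kanamycin through an aph(3')-Ia resistance gene. A fragment of an M13/f1 phage origin and remnants of pBR322 tetracycline-resistance sequence are also annotated. A lacI gene with its own promoter supplies the lac repressor.

The payload is a synthetic version of the Fusicatenibacter saccharivorans CRISPR adaptation module, RT-Cas1 (a reverse transcriptase fused to Cas1) together with Cas2. It is driven by a T7 promoter followed by a lac operator (T7lac), so expression requires T7 RNA polymerase in the host and is inducible with IPTG. A T7 gene 10 ribosome binding site precedes a long stretch of about 1.9 kb that the automated annotation leaves unlabelled. This stretch presumably holds the RT-Cas1 coding sequence. A second, partial RBS precedes a region matched to cas2, and the unit ends at a T7 terminator. A short hit to a T7 gene 10B-derived solubility tag lies just before the terminator and is probably vector-derived sequence.

The catalogue entry states that the plasmid also encodes F. saccharivorans CRISPR array 2 in the "RC" (presumably reverse-complement) orientation. The feature table does not annotate the array, so its position cannot be given here. The construct is intended for transcriptional recording, in which RT-Cas1–Cas2 acquires spacers from RNA into the array. It is described as compatible with the SENECA readout for detecting newly acquired spacers.
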