Addgene plasmid #116966: pFS_0354_pET30-RT-CRISPR_Fusicatenibacter_saccharivorans_ARRAY_2_RC
Purpose: Expresses FsRT-Cas1-Cas2 under pT7lac promoter, encodes FsCRISPR array 2 RC, compatible with SENECA acquisition readout
Depositing lab: Randall Platt. Depositing organization: ETH Zurich (Swiss Federal Institute of Technology). Publication: Transcriptional recording by CRISPR spacer acquisition from RNA. Schmidt F, Cherepkova MY, Platt RJ. Nature. 2018 Oct;562(7727):380-385. doi: 10.1038/s41586-018-0569-1. Epub 2018 Oct 3. PubMed 30283135.
Backbone
  Vector backbone: pET30b+
  Backbone manufacturer: Novagen
  Vector type: Bacterial Expression
Growth in bacteria
  Bacterial resistance: Kanamycin, 50 μg/mL
  Growth temperature: 37°C
  Growth strain: Stbl3
  Copy number: Low Copy
Gene/Insert
  Gene/Insert name: Fusicatenibacter saccharivorans RT-Cas1-Cas2
  Species: Synthetic
  Promoter: T7
  Cloning method: Restriction Enzyme; 5′ cloning site Unknown (unknown if destroyed); 3′ cloning site Unknown (unknown if destroyed)
  Sequencing primers: 5′ T7; 3′ T7-term
Terms and licenses: Academic/Nonprofit Terms; Industry Terms: Not Available to Industry
Depositor comments: Please see the annotated GenBank file and the additional image file for the location of specific features in the sequence of this plasmid.
How to cite: pFS_0354_pET30-RT-CRISPR_Fusicatenibacter_saccharivorans_ARRAY_2_RC was a gift from Randall Platt (Addgene plasmid # 116966 ; http://n2t.net/addgene:116966 ; RRID:Addgene_116966)
